>Addgene plasmid #181833 | pcDNA3-Lyn-dPlcR(K30/32L) | addgene full sequence | sequence record 364220 | Addgene NGS Result
GACGGATCGGGAGATCTCCCGATCCCCTATGGTGCACTCTCAGTACAATCTGCTCTGATGCCGCATAGTT
AAGCCAGTATCTGCTCCCTGCTTGTGTGTTGGAGGTCGCTGAGTAGTGCGCGAGCAAAATTTAAGCTACA
ACAAGGCAAGGCTTGACCGACAATTGCATGAAGAATCTGCTTAGGGTTAGGCGTTTTGCGCTGCTTCGCG
ATGTACGGGCCAGATATACGCGTTGACATTGATTATTGACTAGTTATTAATAGTAATCAATTACGGGGTC
ATTAGTTCATAGCCCATATATGGAGTTCCGCGTTACATAACTTACGGTAAATGGCCCGCCTGGCTGACCG
CCCAACGACCCCCGCCCATTGACGTCAATAATGACGTATGTTCCCATAGTAACGCCAATAGGGACTTTCC
ATTGACGTCAATGGGTGGAGTATTTACGGTAAACTGCCCACTTGGCAGTACATCAAGTGTATCATATGCC
AAGTACGCCCCCTATTGACGTCAATGACGGTAAATGGCCCGCCTGGCATTATGCCCAGTACATGACCTTA
TGGGACTTTCCTACTTGGCAGTACATCTACGTATTAGTCATCGCTATTACCATGGTGATGCGGTTTTGGC
AGTACATCAATGGGCGTGGATAGCGGTTTGACTCACGGGGATTTCCAAGTCTCCACCCCATTGACGTCAA
TGGGAGTTTGTTTTGGCACCAAAATCAACGGGACTTTCCAAAATGTCGTAACAACTCCGCCCCATTGACG
CAAATGGGCGGTAGGCGTGTACGGTGGGAGGTCTATATAAGCAGAGCTCTCTGGCTAACTAGAGAACCCA
CTGCTTACTGGCTTATCGAAATTAATACGACTCACTATAGGGAGACCCAAGCTTGCGGCCGCCACCATGG
GCTGCATCAAGAGCAAGCGCAAGGACAAGGATCCGGCCACCATGGTGAGCAAGAGCGAGGAGGTCATCAA
AGAGTTCATGCGCTTCAAGGTGCGCTTGGAGGGCTCCATGAACGGCCACGAGTTCGAGATCGAGGGCGAG
GGCGAGGGCCGCCCTTACGAGGGCACCCAGACCGCCAAGCTGAAGGTGACCAAGGGCGGCCCCCTGCCCT
TCGCCTGGGACATCCTGTCCCCCCTGATCATGTACGGCTCCAAGATGTACGTGAAGCACCCCGCCGACGT
CCCCGATTACATGAAGCTGTCCTTCCCCGAGGGCTTCAAGTGGGAGCGCGTGATGCACTTCGAGGACGGC
GGTCTGGTGACCGCGACACAGGACTCCTCCCTGCAGGACGGCACGCTGATCTACAAGGTGAAGATGCGCG
GCACCAACTTCCCCCCCGACGGCCCCGTAATGCAGAAGAAGACCTTGGGCTGGGATTATGCCACCGAGCG
CCTGTACCCCGAAGAAGGCGTGCTGAAGGGCGAGCTCCTGGGGCGCCTGAAGCTGAAGGACGGCGGCCTC
AACCTGGTGGAGTCCAAGACCATCTACATGGCCAAGAAGCCCGTGCAACTGCCCGGCTACTACTTCGTGG
ACACCAAGCTGGACATCACCTCCCACAACGAGGACTACACCATCGTGGAACAGTACGAGCGCTCCGAGGG
CCGCCACCACCTGGGGCATGGCACCGGCAGCGCATGCATGGACTCGGGTAGGGACTTCCTGACCCTGCAC
GGGCTCCAGGATGACCCGGACCTTCAGGCCCTTCTGAAGGGCAGCCAGCTTCTGCTGGTGCTGTCCAGCT
CGTGGCGTAGGGAACGCTTCTACAAGCTACAGGAGGACTGCAAGACCATCTGGCAGGAATCTCGAAAGGT
CATGAGGTCCCCGGAGTCGCAGCTGTTCTCCATCGAGGACATTCAGGAGGTACGGATGGGACACCGCACA
GAAGGCCTGGAGAAGTTTGCCCGAGACATCCCCGAGGATCGATGCTTCTCCATTGTCTTCAAGGACCAGC
GCAACACCCTAGACCTCATTGCCCCATCACCAGCTGACGCTCAGCACTGGGTGCAGGGCCTGCGCAAGAT
CATCCACCACTCCGGCTCCATGGACCAGCGGCAGAAGCTGCAGCACTGGATTCACTCCTGCTTGCGAAAG
GCTGATGTCGACGGCGGTAGCGTGGCAGAAGAGGAAGATGACGAGGAAGAGGACGAGGACGATGGCGGCA
GCGAGCTCGCCTCCTCCGAGGACAACAACATGGCCACCATCAAAGAGTTCATGCGCTTCAAGGTGCGCAT
GGAGGGCTCCATGAACGGCCACGAGTTCGAGATCGAGGGCGAGGGCGAGGGCCGCCCCTACGAGGGCACC
CAGACCGCCAAGCTGAAGGTGACCAAGGGCGGCCCCCTGCCCTTCGCCTGGGACATCCTGTCCCCCCAGT
TCATGTACGGCTCCGAGGCGTACGTGAGGCACCCCGCCGACATCCCCGATTACAAGAAGCTGCCCTTCCC
CGAGGGCTTCAAGTGGGAGCGCGTGATGAACTTCGAAGACGGCGGTCTGGTGACCGTTACCCAGGACTCC
TCCCTGCAGGACGGCACGCTGATCTGCAAGGTGAAGATGCGCGGCACCAACTTCCCCCCCGACGGCCCCG
TAATGCAGAAGAAGACCATGGGCTGGGAGGCCTCCACCGAGATGCTGTACCCCGAAGACGGCGTGCTGAA
GGGCCATAGCTATCAGGCCCTGAAGCTGAAGGACGGCGGCCACTACCTGGTGGAGTTCGAGACCATCTAC
ATGGCCAAGAAGCCCGTGCAACTGCCCGGCGATTACTGTGTGGACACCAAGCTGGACATCACCTCCCACA
ACGAGGACTACACCATCGTGGAACAGTACGGGCGCTCCGAGGGCCGCCACCGTCTGGGCATGGACGAGCG
GTACAAGTAAGAATTCTGCAGATATCCATCACACTGGCGGCCGCTCGAGCATGCATCTAGAGGGCCCTAT
TCTATAGTGTCACCTAAATGCTAGAGCTCGCTGATCAGCCTCGACTGTGCCTTCTAGTTGCCAGCCATCT
GTTGTTTGCCCCTCCCCCGTGCCTTCCTTGACCCTGGAAGGTGCCACTCCCACTGTCCTTTCCTAATAAA
ATGAGGAAATTGCATCGCATTGTCTGAGTAGGTGTCATTCTATTCTGGGGGGTGGGGTGGGGCAGGACAG
CAAGGGGGAGGATTGGGAAGACAATAGCAGGCATGCTGGGGATGCGGTGGGCTCTATGGCTTCTGAGGCG
GAAAGAACCAGCTGGGGCTCTAGGGGGTATCCCC
[124 nt withheld, positions 3255-3378]
C
[91 nt withheld, positions 3380-3470]
A
[49 nt withheld, positions 3472-3520]
CCTTTGACGTTGGAGTCCACGTTCTTT
[37 nt withheld, positions 3548-3584]
ACCCTATCTCGGTCTATTCTTTTGATTTATAAGGGATTTTGCCGATTTCGGCCTATTGGTTAAAAAATGA
GCTGATTTAACAAAAATTTAACGCGAATTAATTCTGTGGAATGTGTGTCAGTTAGGGTGTGGAAAGTCCC
CAGGCTCCCCAGCAGGCAGAAGTATGCAAAGCATGCATCTCAATTAGTCAGCAACCAGGTGTGGAAAGTC
CCCAGGCTCCCCAGCAGGCAGAAGTATGCAAAGCATGCATCTCAATTAGTCAGCAACCATAGTCCCGCCC
CTAACTCCGCCCATCCCGCCCCTAACTCCGCCCAGTTCCGCCCATTCTCCGCCCCATGGCTGACTAATTT
TTTTTATTTATGCAGAGGCCGAGGCCGCCTCTGCCTCTGAGCTATTCCAGAAGTAGTGAGGAGGCTTTTT
TGGAGGCCTAGGCTTTTGCAAAAAGCTCCCGGGAGCTTGTATATCCATTTTCGGATCTGATCAAGAGACA
GGATGAGGATCGTTTCGCATGATTGAACAAGATGGATTGCACGCAGGTTCTCCGGCCGCTTGGGTGGAGA
GGCTATTCGGCTATGACTGGGCACAACAGACAATCGGCTGCTCTGATGCCGCCGTGTTCCGGCTGTCAGC
GCAGGGGCGCCCGGTTCTTTTTGTCAAGACCGACCTGTCCGGTGCCCTGAATGAACTGCAGGACGAGGCA
GCGCGGCTATCGTGGCTGGCCACGACGGGCGTTCCTTGCGCAGCTGTGCTCGACGTTGTCACTGAAGCGG
GAAGGGACTGGCTGCTATTGGGCGAAGTGCCGGGGCAGGATCTCCTGTCATCTCACCTTGCTCCTGCCGA
GAAAGTATCCATCATGGCTGATGCAATGCGGCGGCTGCATACGCTTGATCCGGCTACCTGCCCATTCGAC
CACCAAGCGAAACATCGCATCGAGCGAGCACGTACTCGGATGGAAGCCGGTCTTGTCGATCAGGATGATC
TGGACGAAGAGCATCAGGGGCTCGCGCCAGCCGAACTGTTCGCCAGGCTCAAGGCGCGCATGCCCGACGG
CGAGGATCTCGTCGTGACCCATGGCGATGCCTGCTTGCCGAATATCATGGTGGAAAATGGCCGCTTTTCT
GGATTCATCGACTGTGGCCGGCTGGGTGTGGCGGACCGCTATCAGGACATAGCGTTGGCTACCCGTGATA
TTGCTGAAGAGCTTGGCGGCGAATGGGCTGACCGCTTCCTCGTGCTTTACGGTATCGCCGCTCCCGATTC
GCAGCGCATCGCCTTCTATCGCCTTCTTGACGAGTTCTTCTGAGCGGGACTCTGGGGTTCGAAATGACCG
ACCAAGCGACGCCCAACCTGCCATCACGAGATTTCGATTCCACCGCCGCCTTCTATGAAAGGTTGGGCTT
CGGAATCGTTTTCCGGGACGCCGGCTGGATGATCCTCCAGCGCGGGGATCTCATGCTGGAGTTCTTCGCC
CACCCCAACTTGTTTATTGCAGCTTATAATGGTTACAAATAAAGCAATAGCATCACAAATTTCACAAATA
AAGCATTTTTTTCACTGCATTCTAGTTGTGGTTTGTCCAAACTCATCAATGTATCTTATCATGTCTGTAT
ACCGTCGACCTCTAGCTAGAGCTTGGCGTAATCATGGTCATAGCTGTTTCCTGTGTGAAATTGTTATCCG
CTCACAATTCCACACAACATACGAGCCGGAAGCATAAAGTGTAAAGCCTGGGGTGCCTAATGAGTGAGCT
AACTCACATTAATTGCGTTGCGCTCACTGCCCGCTTTCCAGTCGGGAAACCTGTCGTGCCAGCTGCATTA
ATGAATCGGCCAACGCGCGGGGAGAGGCGGTTTGCGTATTGGGCGCTCTTCCGCTTCCTCGCTCACTGAC
TCGCTGCGCTCGGTCGTTCGGCTGCGGCGAGCGGTATCAGCTCACTCAAAGGCGGTAATACGGTTATCCA
CAGAATCAGGGGATAACGCAGGAAAGAACATGTGAGCAAAAGGCCAGCAAAAGGCCAGGAACCGTAAAAA
GGCCGCGTTGCTGGCGTTTTTCCATAGGCTCCGCCCCCCTGACGAGCATCACAAAAATCGACGCTCAAGT
CAGAGGTGGCGAAACCCGACAGGACTATAAAGATACCAGGCGTTTCCCCCTGGAAGCTCCCTCGTGCGCT
CTCCTGTTCCGACCCTGCCGCTTACCGGATACCTGTCCGCCTTTCTCCCTTCGGGAAGCGTGGCGCTTTC
TCATAGCTCACGCTGTAGGTATCTCAGTTCGGTGTAGGTCGTTCGCTCCAAGCTGGGCTGTGTGCACGAA
CCCCCCGTTCAGCCCGACCGCTGCGCCTTATCCGGTAACTATCGTCTTGAGTCCAACCCGGTAAGACACG
ACTTATCGCCACTGGCAGCAGCCACTGGTAACAGGATTAGCAGAGCGAGGTATGTAGGCGGTGCTACAGA
GTTCTTGAAGTGGTGGCCTAACTACGGCTACACTAGAAGAACAGTATTTGGTATCTGCGCTCTGCTGAAG
CCAGTTACCTTCGGAAAAAGAGTTGGTAGCTCTTGATCCGGCAAACAAACCACCGCTGGTAGCGGTGGTT
TTTTTGTTTGCAAGCAGCAGATTACGCGCAGAAAAAAAGGATCTCAAGAAGATCCTTTGATCTTTTCTAC
GGGGTCTGACGCTCAGTGGAACGAAAACTCACGTTAAGGGATTTTGGTCATGAGATTATCAAAAAGGATC
TTCACCTAGATCCTTTTAAATTAAAAATGAAGTTTTAAATCAATCTAAAGTATATATGAGTAAACTTGGT
CTGACAGTTACCAATGCTTAATCAGTGAGGCACCTATCTCAGCGATCTGTCTATTTCGTTCATCCATAGT
TGCCTGACTCCCCGTCGTGTAGATAACTACGATACGGGAGGGCTTACCATCTGGCCCCAGTGCTGCAATG
ATACCGCGAGACCCACGCTCACCGGCTCCAGATTTATCAGCAATAAACCAGCCAGCCGGAAGGGCCGAGC
GCAGAAGTGGTCCTGCAACTTTATCCGCCTCCATCCAGTCTATTAATTGTTGCCGGGAAGCTAGAGTAAG
TAGTTCGCCAGTTAATAGTTTGCGCAACGTTGTTGCCATTGCTACAGGCATCGTGGTGTCACGCTCGTCG
TTTGGTATGGCTTCATTCAGCTCCGGTTCCCAACGATCAAGGCGAGTTACATGATCCCCCATGTTGTGCA
AAAAAGCGGTTAGCTCCTTCGGTCCTCCGATCGTTGTCAGAAGTAAGTTGGCCGCAGTGTTATCACTCAT
GGTTATGGCAGCACTGCATAATTCTCTTACTGTCATGCCATCCGTAAGATGCTTTTCTGTGACTGGTGAG
TACTCAACCAAGTCATTCTGAGAATAGTGTATGCGGCGACCGAGTTGCTCTTGCCCGGCGTCAATACGGG
ATAATACCGCGCCACATAGCAGAACTTTAAAAGTGCTCATCATTGGAAAACGTTCTTCGGGGCGAAAACT
CTCAAGGATCTTACCGCTGTTGAGATCCAGTTCGATGTAACCCACTCGTGCACCCAACTGATCTTCAGCA
TCTTTTACTTTCACCAGCGTTTCTGGGTGAGCAAAAACAGGAAGGCAAAATGCCGCAAAAAAGGGAATAA
GGGCGACACGGAAATGTTGAATACTCATACTCTTCCTTTTTCAATATTATTGAAGCATTTATCAGGGTTA
TTGTCTCATGAGCGGATACATATTTGAATGTATTTAGAAAAATAAACAAATAGGGGTTCCGCGCACATTT
CCCCGAAAAGTGCCACCTGACGTC
Features (pLannotate 1.2.2; 24 found; start..end, strand, type, name):
     28..80      -  misc_feature   bom (fragment): basis of mobility region from pBR322
    235..614     +  enhancer       CMV enhancer: human cytomegalovirus immediate early enhancer
    615..818     +  promoter       CMV promoter: human cytomegalovirus (CMV) immediate early promoter
    814..847     +  LTR            5' LTR (truncated) (fragment): truncated 5' long terminal repeat (LTR) from HIV-1
    863..881     +  promoter       T7 promoter: promoter for bacteriophage T7 RNA polymerase
    952..1623    +  CDS            dTomato: dimeric variant of DsRed fluorescent protein (Shaner et al., 2004) mammalian codon-optimized
   1648..2106    +  CDS            Plcd1 (fragment): PLCD1_RAT - Experimental evidence at protein level: Swiss-Prot protein existence level 1. The production of the second messenger molecules diacylglycerol (DAG) and inositol 1,4,5-trisphosphate (IP3) is mediated by activated phosphatidylinositol-specific phospholipase C enzymes (PubMed:16000311). Essential for trophoblast and placental development (By similarity). Binds phosphatidylinositol 4,5-bisphosphate (By similarity). From Rattus norvegicus (Rat).
   2179..2856    +  CDS            dimer2: dimer2 is a basic (constitutively fluorescent) orange fluorescent protein published in 2002, derived from Discosoma sp.. It has low acid sensitivity.
   2855..2880    +  CDS            mNeonGreen (fragment): bright monomeric yellow-green fluorescent protein derived from LanYFP (Shaner et al., 2013)
   2941..2959    -  promoter       SP6 promoter: promoter for bacteriophage SP6 RNA polymerase
   2985..3209    +  polyA_signal   bGH poly(A) signal: bovine growth hormone polyadenylation signal
   3213..3234    +  promoter       SV40 promoter (fragment): SV40 enhancer and early promoter
   3255..3683    +  rep_origin     f1 ori (sequence partly withheld): f1 bacteriophage origin of replication; arrow indicates direction of (+) strand synthesis
   3697..4026    +  promoter       SV40 promoter: SV40 enhancer and early promoter
   4093..4884    +  CDS            neo: KKA2_KLEPN - Also known as kan, nptII. Experimental evidence at protein level: Swiss-Prot protein existence level 1. Resistance to kanamycin, neomycin, paromomycin, ribostamycin, butirosin and gentamicin B. From Klebsiella pneumoniae.
   4908..5066    +  CDS            ble (fragment): BLE_KLEPN - Experimental evidence at protein level: Swiss-Prot protein existence level 1. Binding protein with a strong affinity to the bleomycin family of antibiotics. Binds to CL990; an antimitotic-antibiotic compound. From Klebsiella pneumoniae.
   5061..5182    +  polyA_signal   SV40 poly(A) signal: SV40 polyadenylation signal
   5255..5271    -  protein_bind   lac operator: The lac repressor binds to the lac operator to inhibit transcription in E. coli. This inhibition can be relieved by adding lactose or isopropyl-β-D-thiogalactopyranoside (IPTG). lac repressor encoded by lacI
   5279..5309    -  promoter       lac promoter: promoter for the E. coli lac operon
   5324..5345    -  protein_bind   CAP binding site: CAP binding activates transcription in the presence of cAMP. E. coli catabolite activator protein
   5358..5450    -  CDS            lacI (fragment): lac repressor; lacI; The lac repressor binds to the lac operator to inhibit transcription in E. coli. This inhibition can be relieved by adding lactose or isopropyl-β-D-thiogalactopyranoside (IPTG).
   5633..6221    -  rep_origin     ori: high-copy-number ColE1/pMB1/pBR322/pUC origin of replication
   6392..7252    -  CDS            AmpR: β-lactamase; bla; confers resistance to ampicillin, carbenicillin, and related antibiotics
   7253..7357    -  promoter       AmpR promoter: bla
