[The description below was written by a language model from this plasmid's Addgene catalogue record and pLannotate feature annotations shown in this document.]
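Description:
pcDNA3-Lyn-dPlcR(K30/32L) is a mammalian expression plasmid of about 7.4 kb built on the pcDNA3 backbone. It is propagated in E. coli through a high-copy ColE1/pUC-type origin with ampicillin selection (AmpR under its own bla promoter). It also carries an f1 origin and an SV40 promoter-driven neomycin phosphotransferase cassette with an SV40 poly(A) signal, which allows G418 selection of transfected mammalian cells. The roughly 2 kb insert sits between HindIII and EcoRI sites. It is transcribed from the CMV immediate early enhancer/promoter and terminated by the bGH poly(A) signal, with T7 and SP6 promoters flanking the cloning region.

The insert encodes a single-chain phosphoinositide biosensor based on dimerization-dependent fluorescent proteins. An N-terminal targeting sequence from Lyn kinase, which generally directs proteins to the plasma membrane, is followed by ddGFP-A, the PH domain of PLCδ (annotated as a rat Plcd1 fragment), a pseudoligand, and a C-terminal ddFP-B partner. The automated annotation labels the two fluorescent protein halves as dTomato and dimer2, most likely because dimerization-dependent fluorescent proteins derive from DsRed-family sequences. The short HIV LTR, mNeonGreen, ble and lacI fragment calls look like incidental matches. In this version, lysines 30 and 32 of the PH domain are changed to leucine, making the sensor deficient in phospholipid binding.

The construct therefore serves as the negative control for the parental Lyn-dPlcR sensor, showing that fluorescence changes seen with that sensor depend on lipid binding by the PH domain. It belongs to a toolkit for multiplexed live-cell imaging of phosphoinositide dynamics.
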