Addgene plasmid #181833: pcDNA3-Lyn-dPlcR(K30/32L)
Purpose: Phospholipid binding-deficient Lyn-dPlcR negative-control plasmid.
Depositing lab: Jin Zhang. Depositing organization: University of California, San Diego (UCSD). Publication: Fluorescent Biosensors for Multiplexed Imaging of Phosphoinositide Dynamics. Hertel F, Li S, Chen M, Pott L, Mehta S, Zhang J. ACS Chem Biol. 2020 Jan 17;15(1):33-38. doi: 10.1021/acschembio.9b00691. Epub 2020 Jan 6. PubMed 31855412.
Backbone
  Vector backbone: pcDNA3
  Backbone manufacturer: Invitrogen
  Backbone size w/o insert (bp): 5415
  Total vector size (bp): 7389
  Vector type: Mammalian Expression
  Selectable markers: Neomycin (select with G418)
Growth in bacteria
  Bacterial resistance: Ampicillin, 100 μg/mL
  Growth temperature: 37°C
  Growth strain: DH5alpha
  Copy number: High Copy
Gene/Insert
  Gene/Insert name: Lyn-dPlcR (K30L,K32L) (alt name: Lyn-GFP_A-PH(PLCdelta; K30L, K32L)-pseudoligand-FP_B)
  Insert size (bp): 1974
  Mutation: Lysines 30 and 32 in PH domain mutated to leucine.
  Promoter: CMV
  Tag / fusion protein: ddGFP-A (N terminal on insert); ddFP-B (C terminal on insert); N-terminal targeting sequence from Lyn kinase (N terminal on insert)
  Cloning method: Restriction Enzyme; 5′ cloning site HindIII (not destroyed); 3′ cloning site EcoRI (not destroyed)
  Sequencing primers: 5′ CMV forward; 3′ BGH reverse
Terms and licenses: Academic/Nonprofit Terms; Industry Terms: Not Available to Industry
How to cite: pcDNA3-Lyn-dPlcR(K30/32L) was a gift from Jin Zhang (Addgene plasmid # 181833 ; http://n2t.net/addgene:181833 ; RRID:Addgene_181833)
